>Addgene plasmid #98315 | API5_pLX307 | addgene full sequence | sequence record 190349 | Addgene NGS Result
GGCTCGAGGCCTGCAGGTGCAAAGATGGATAAAGTTTTAAACAGAGAGGAATCTTTGCAGCTAATGGACC
TTCTAGGTCTTGAAAGGAGTGGGAATTGGCTCCGGTGCCCGTCAGTGGGCAGAGCGCACATCGCCCACAG
TCCCCGAGAAGTTGGGGGGAGGGGTCGGCAATTGAACCGGTGCCTAGAGAAGGTGGCGCGGGGTAAACTG
GGAAAGTGATGTCGTGTACTGGCTCCGCCTTTTTCCCGAGGGTGGGGGAGAACCGTATATAAGTGCAGTA
GTCGCCGTGAACGTTCTTTTTCGCAACGGGTTTGCCGCCAGAACACAGGTAAGTGCCGTGTGTGGTTCCC
GCGGGCCTGGCCTCTTTACGGGTTATGGCCCTTGCGTGCCTTGAATTACTTCCACCTGGCTGCAGTACGT
GATTCTTGATCCCGAGCTTCGGGTTGGAAGTGGGTGGGAGAGTTCGAGGCCTTGCGCTTAAGGAGCCCCT
TCGCCTCGTGCTTGAGTTGAGGCCTGGCCTGGGCGCTGGGGCCGCCGCGTGCGAATCTGGTGGCACCTTC
GCGCCTGTCTCGCTGCTTTCGATAAGTCTCTAGCCATTTAAAATTTTTGATGACCTGCTGCGACGCTTTT
TTTCTGGCAAGATAGTCTTGTAAATGCGGGCCAAGATCTGCACACTGGTATTTCGGTTTTTGGGGCCGCG
GGCGGCGACGGGGCCCGTGCGTCCCAGCGCACATGTTCGGCGAGGCGGGGCCTGCGAGCGCGGCCACCGA
GAATCGGACGGGGGTAGTCTCAAGCTGGCCGGCCTGCTCTGGTGCCTGGCCTCGCGCCGCCGTGTATCGC
CCCGCCCTGGGCGGCAAGGCTGGCCCGGTCGGCACCAGTTGCGTGAGCGGAAAGATGGCCGCTTCCCGGC
CCTGCTGCAGGGAGCTCAAAATGGAGGACGCGGCGCTCGGGAGAGCGGGCGGGTGAGTCACCCACACAAA
GGAAAAGGGCCTTTCCGTCCTCAGCCGTCGCTTCATGTGACTCCACGGAGTACCGGGCGCCGTCCAGGCA
CCTCGATTAGTTCTCGAGCTTTTGGAGTACGTCGTCTTTAGGTTGGGGGGAGGGGTTTTATGCGATGGAG
TTTCCCCACACTGAGTGGGTGGAGACTGAAGTTAGGCCAGCTTGGCACTTGATGTAATTCTCCTTGGAAT
TTGCCCTTTTTGAGTTTGGATCTTGGTTCATTCTCAAGCCTCAGACAGTGGTTCAAAGTTTTTTTCTTCC
ATTTCAGGTGTCGTGAGGCTAGCATCGATTGATCAACAAGTTTGTACAAAAAAGTTGGCACCATGCCGAC
AGTAGAGGAGCTTTACCGCAATTATGGCATCCTGGCCGATGCCACGGAGCAAGTGGGCCAGCATAAAGAT
GCCTATCAAGTGATATTGGATGGTGTGAAAGGTGGTACTAAGGAAAAGCGATTAGCAGCTCAATTTATTC
CGAAATTCTTTAAGCATTTTCCAGAATTGGCTGATTCTGCTATCAATGCACAGTTAGACCTCTGTGAGGA
TGAAGATGTATCTATTCGACGTCAAGCAATTAAAGAACTGCCTCAATTTGCCACTGGAGAAAATCTTCCT
CGAGTGGCAGATATACTAACGCAACTTTTGCAGACAGATGACTCTGCAGAATTTAACCTAGTGAACAATG
CCCTATTAAGTATATTTAAAATGGATGCAAAAGGGACTTTAGGTGGGTTGTTCAGCCAAATACTTCAAGG
AGAGGACATTGTTAGAGAACGAGCAATTAAATTCCTTTCTACAAAACTTAAGACTTTACCAGATGAAGTC
TTAACAAAGGAAGTGGAAGAGCTTATACTAACTGAATCCAAAAAGGTCCTAGAAGATGTGACTGGTGAAG
AATTTGTTCTATTTATGAAGATACTGTCTGGGTTAAAAAGCTTACAGACAGTGAGTGGAAGACAGCAACT
TGTAGAGTTGGTGGCTGAACAGGCCGACCTAGAACAGACCTTCAATCCCTCGGATCCTGACTGTGTGGAC
AGGCTCTTACAGTGCACTCGGCAGGCAGTACCCCTCTTCTCTAAAAATGTCCATTCCACAAGGTTTGTGA
CATATTTCTGTGAGCAGGTTCTCCCTAACCTCGGTACCTTGACTACCCCAGTGGAAGGTCTTGATATACA
GTTGGAGGTATTGAAATTGTTGGCGGAGATGAGTTCATTTTGTGGTGACATGGAAAAACTAGAAACAAAT
TTAAGGAAACTATTTGATAAGTTATTGGAATACATGCCCCTCCCTCCAGAAGAGGCAGAAAATGGAGAGA
ATGCTGGTAATGAAGAACCCAAGCTACAGTTCAGTTATGTGGAATGTTTGTTGTACAGTTTTCACCAGTT
GGGCCGAAAACTTCCAGATTTCTTAACAGCCAAACTGAATGCAGAAAAGCTCAAAGATTTCAAAATCAGG
CTGCAGTACTTTGCACGGGGCCTGCAAGTTTATATCAGACAACTTCGCTTAGCTCTCCAGGGTAAAACGG
GTGAGGCCTTAAAAACAGAAGAGAACAAGATTAAAGTCGTTGCATTGAAAATAACAAACAATATCAATGT
TTTAATCAAGGATCTCTTCCACATTCCTCCTTCTTATAAGAGCACAGTAACACTATCCTGGAAACCTGTA
CAAAAGGTTGAGATTGGGCAAAAGAGAGCCAGTGAAGATACAACTTCAGGTTCACCACCCAAGAAATCTT
CAGCAGGACCAAAAAGAGATGCCAGGCAGATTTATAACCCTCCCAGTGGGAAATATAGCAGCAATTTGGG
CAACTTTAATTATGAGAGGAGCCTTCAGGGGAAGTTGCCAACTTTCTTGTACAAAGTGGTTGATATCGGT
AAGCCTATCCCTAACCCTCTCCTCGGTCTCGATTCTACGTAGTAATGAACTAGTCCGTAACTTGAAAGTA
TTTCGATTTCTTGGCTTTATATATCTTGTGGAAAGGACGATACTAAAACCCTTCCTCGGAACCGACGCGT
TAAGTCGACAATCAACCTCTGGATTACAAAATTTGTGAAAGATTGACTGGTATTCTTAACTATGTTGCTC
CTTTTACGCTATGTGGATACGCTGCTTTAATGCCTTTGTATCATGCTATTGCTTCCCGTATGGCTTTCAT
TTTCTCCTCCTTGTATAAATCCTGGTTGCTGTCTCTTTATGAGGAGTTGTGGCCCGTTGTCAGGCAACGT
GGCGTGGTGTGCACTGTGTTTGCTGACGCAACCCCCACTGGTTGGGGCATTGCCACCACCTGTCAGCTCC
TTTCCGGGACTTTCGCTTTCCCCCTCCCTATTGCCACGGCGGAACTCATCGCCGCCTGCCTTGCCCGCTG
CTGGACAGGGGCTCGGCTGTTGGGCACTGACAATTCCGTGGTGTTGTCGGGGAAATCATCGTCCTTTCCT
TGGCTGCTCGCCTGTGTTGCCACCTGGATTCTGCGCGGGACGTCCTTCTGCTACGTCCCTTCGGCCCTCA
ATCCAGCGGACCTTCCTTCCCGCGGCCTGCTGCCGGCTCTGCGGCCTCTTCCGCGTCTTCGCCTTCGCCC
TCAGACGAGTCGGATCTCCCTTTGGGCCGCCTCCCCGCGTCGACTTTAAGACCAATGACTTACAAGGCAG
CTGTAGATCTTAGCCACTTTTTAAAAGAAAAGGGGGGACTGGAAGGGCTAATTCACTCCCAACGAAGACA
AGATCTGCTTTTTGCTTGTACTGGGTCTCTCTGGTTAGACCAGATCTGAGCCTGGGAGCTCTCTGGCTAA
CTAGGGAACCCACTGCTTAAGCCTCAATAAAGCTTGCCTTGAGTGCTTCAAGTAGTGTGTGCCCGTCTGT
TGTGTGACTCTGGTAACTAGAGATCCCTCAGACCCTTTTAGTCAGTGTGGAAAATCTCTAGCAGTACGTA
TAGTAGTTCATGTCATCTTATTATTCAGTATTTATAACTTGCAAAGAAATGAATATCAGAGAGTGAGAGG
AACTTGTTTATTGCAGCTTATAATGGTTACAAATAAAGCAATAGCATCACAAATTTCACAAATAAAGCAT
TTTTTTCACTGCATTCTAGTTGTGGTTTGTCCAAACTCATCAATGTATCTTATCATGTCTGGCTCTAGCT
ATCCCGCCCCTAACTCCGCCCATCCCGCCCCTAACTCCGCCCAGTTCCGCCCATTCTCCGCCCCATGGCT
GACTAATTTTTTTTATTTATGCAGAGGCCGAGGCCGCCTCGGCCTCTGAGCTATTCCAGAAGTAGTGAGG
AGGCTTTTTTGGAGGCCTAGGGACGTACCCAATTCGCCCTATAGTGAGTCGTATTACGCGCGCTCACTGG
CCGTCGTTTTACAACGTCGTGACTGGGAAAACCCTGGCGTTACCCAACTTAATCGCCTTGCAGCACATCC
CCCTTTCGCCAGCTGGCGTAATAGCGAAGAGGCCCGCACCGATCGCCCTTCCCAACAGTTGCGCAGCCTG
AATGGCGAATGGG
[124 nt withheld, positions 4494-4617]
C
[91 nt withheld, positions 4619-4709]
A
[49 nt withheld, positions 4711-4759]
CCTTTGACGTTGGAGTCCACGTTCTTT
[37 nt withheld, positions 4787-4823]
ACCCTATCTCGGTCTATTCTTTTGATTTATAAGGGATTTTGCCGATTTCGGCCTATTGGTTAAAAAATGA
GCTGATTTAACAAAAATTTAACGCGAATTTTAACAAAATATTAACGCTTACAATTTAGGTGGCACTTTTC
GGGGAAATGTGCGCGGAACCCCTATTTGTTTATTTTTCTAAATACATTCAAATATGTATCCGCTCATGAG
ACAATAACCCTGATAAATGCTTCAATAATATTGAAAAAGGAAGAGTATGAGTATTCAACATTTCCGTGTC
GCCCTTATTCCCTTTTTTGCGGCATTTTGCCTTCCTGTTTTTGCTCACCCAGAAACGCTGGTGAAAGTAA
AAGATGCTGAAGATCAGTTGGGTGCACGAGTGGGTTACATCGAACTGGATCTCAACAGCGGTAAGATCCT
TGAGAGTTTTCGCCCCGAAGAACGTTTTCCAATGATGAGCACTTTTAAAGTTCTGCTATGTGGCGCGGTA
TTATCCCGTATTGACGCCGGGCAAGAGCAACTCGGTCGCCGCATACACTATTCTCAGAATGACTTGGTTG
AGTACTCACCAGTCACAGAAAAGCATCTTACGGATGGCATGACAGTAAGAGAATTATGCAGTGCTGCCAT
AACCATGAGTGATAACACTGCGGCCAACTTACTTCTGACAACGATCGGAGGACCGAAGGAGCTAACCGCT
TTTTTGCACAACATGGGGGATCATGTAACTCGCCTTGATCGTTGGGAACCGGAGCTGAATGAAGCCATAC
CAAACGACGAGCGTGACACCACGATGCCTGTAGCAATGGCAACAACGTTGCGCAAACTATTAACTGGCGA
ACTACTTACTCTAGCTTCCCGGCAACAATTAATAGACTGGATGGAGGCGGATAAAGTTGCAGGACCACTT
CTGCGCTCGGCCCTTCCGGCTGGCTGGTTTATTGCTGATAAATCTGGAGCCGGTGAGCGTGGGTCTCGCG
GTATCATTGCAGCACTGGGGCCAGATGGTAAGCCCTCCCGTATCGTAGTTATCTACACGACGGGGAGTCA
GGCAACTATGGATGAACGAAATAGACAGATCGCTGAGATAGGTGCCTCACTGATTAAGCATTGGTAACTG
TCAGACCAAGTTTACTCATATATACTTTAGATTGATTTAAAACTTCATTTTTAATTTAAAAGGATCTAGG
TGAAGATCCTTTTTGATAATCTCATGACCAAAATCCCTTAACGTGAGTTTTCGTTCCACTGAGCGTCAGA
CCCCGTAGAAAAGATCAAAGGATCTTCTTGAGATCCTTTTTTTCTGCGCGTAATCTGCTGCTTGCAAACA
AAAAAACCACCGCTACCAGCGGTGGTTTGTTTGCCGGATCAAGAGCTACCAACTCTTTTTCCGAAGGTAA
CTGGCTTCAGCAGAGCGCAGATACCAAATACTGTTCTTCTAGTGTAGCCGTAGTTAGGCCACCACTTCAA
GAACTCTGTAGCACCGCCTACATACCTCGCTCTGCTAATCCTGTTACCAGTGGCTGCTGCCAGTGGCGAT
AAGTCGTGTCTTACCGGGTTGGACTCAAGACGATAGTTACCGGATAAGGCGCAGCGGTCGGGCTGAACGG
GGGGTTCGTGCACACAGCCCAGCTTGGAGCGAACGACCTACACCGAACTGAGATACCTACAGCGTGAGCT
ATGAGAAAGCGCCACGCTTCCCGAAGGGAGAAAGGCGGACAGGTATCCGGTAAGCGGCAGGGTCGGAACA
GGAGAGCGCACGAGGGAGCTTCCAGGGGGAAACGCCTGGTATCTTTATAGTCCTGTCGGGTTTCGCCACC
TCTGACTTGAGCGTCGATTTTTGTGATGCTCGTCAGGGGGGCGGAGCCTATGGAAAAACGCCAGCAACGC
GGCCTTTTTACGGTTCCTGGCCTTTTGCTGGCCTTTTGCTCACATGTTCTTTCCTGCGTTATCCCCTGAT
TCTGTGGATAACCGTATTACCGCCTTTGAGTGAGCTGATACCGCTCGCCGCAGCCGAACGACCGAGCGCA
GCGAGTCAGTGAGCGAGGAAGCGGAAGAGCGCCCAATACGCAAACCGCCTCTCCCCGCGCGTTGGCCGAT
TCATTAATGCAGCTGGCACGACAGGTTTCCCGACTGGAAAGCGGGCAGTGAGCGCAACGCAATTAATGTG
AGTTAGCTCACTCATTAGGCACCCCAGGCTTTACACTTTATGCTTCCGGCTCGTATGTTGTGTGGAATTG
TGAGCGGATAACAATTTCACACAGGAAACAGCTATGACCATGATTACGCCAAGCGCGCAATTAACCCTCA
CTAAAGGGAACAAAAGCTGGAGCTGCAAGCTTAATGTAGTCTTATGCAATACTCTTGTAGTCTTGCAACA
TGGTAACGATGAGTTAGCAACATGCCTTACAAGGAGAGAAAAAGCACCGTGCATGCCGATTGGTGGAAGT
AAGGTGGTACGATCGTGCCTTATTAGGAAGGCAACAGACGGGTCTGACATGGATTGGACGAACCACTGAA
TTGCCGCATTGCAGAGATATTGTATTTAAGTGCCTAGCTCGATACATAAACGGGTCTCTCTGGTTAGACC
AGATCTGAGCCTGGGAGCTCTCTGGCTAACTAGGGAACCCACTGCTTAAGCCTCAATAAAGCTTGCCTTG
AGTGCTTCAAGTAGTGTGTGCCCGTCTGTTGTGTGACTCTGGTAACTAGAGATCCCTCAGACCCTTTTAG
TCAGTGTGGAAAATCTCTAGCAGTGGCGCCCGAACAGGGACTTGAAAGCGAAAGGGAAACCAGAGGAGCT
CTCTCGACGCAGGACTCGGCTTGCTGAAGCGCGCACGGCAAGAGGCGAGGGGCGGCGACTGGTGAGTACG
CCAAAAATTTTGACTAGCGGAGGCTAGAAGGAGAGAGATGGGTGCGAGAGCGTCAGTATTAAGCGGGGGA
GAATTAGATCGCGATGGGAAAAAATTCGGTTAAGGCCAGGGGGAAAGAAAAAATATAAATTAAAACATAT
AGTATGGGCAAGCAGGGAGCTAGAACGATTCGCAGTTAATCCTGGCCTGTTAGAAACATCAGAAGGCTGT
AGACAAATACTGGGACAGCTACAACCATCCCTTCAGACAGGATCAGAAGAACTTAGATCATTATATAATA
CAGTAGCAACCCTCTATTGTGTGCATCAAAGGATAGAGATAAAAGACACCAAGGAAGCTTTAGACAAGAT
AGAGGAAGAGCAAAACAAAAGTAAGACCACCGCACAGCAAGCGGCCGCTGATCTTCAGACCTGGAGGAGG
AGATATGAGGGACAATTGGAGAAGTGAATTATATAAATATAAAGTAGTAAAAATTGAACCATTAGGAGTA
GCACCCACCAAGGCAAAGAGAAGAGTGGTGCAGAGAGAAAAAAGAGCAGTGGGAATAGGAGCTTTGTTCC
TTGGGTTCTTGGGAGCAGCAGGAAGCACTATGGGCGCAGCGTCAATGACGCTGACGGTACAGGCCAGACA
ATTATTGTCTGGTATAGTGCAGCAGCAGAACAATTTGCTGAGGGCTATTGAGGCGCAACAGCATCTGTTG
CAACTCACAGTCTGGGGCATCAAGCAGCTCCAGGCAAGAATCCTGGCTGTGGAAAGATACCTAAAGGATC
AACAGCTCCTGGGGATTTGGGGTTGCTCTGGAAAACTCATTTGCACCACTGCTGTGCCTTGGAATGCTAG
TTGGAGTAATAAATCTCTGGAACAGATTTGGAATCACACGACCTGGATGGAGTGGGACAGAGAAATTAAC
AATTACACAAGCTTAATACACTCCTTAATTGAAGAATCGCAAAACCAGCAAGAAAAGAATGAACAAGAAT
TATTGGAATTAGATAAATGGGCAAGTTTGTGGAATTGGTTTAACATAACAAATTGGCTGTGGTATATAAA
ATTATTCATAATGATAGTAGGAGGCTTGGTAGGTTTAAGAATAGTTTTTGCTGTACTTTCTATAGTGAAT
AGAGTTAGGCAGGGATATTCACCATTATCGTTTCAGACCCACCTCCCAACCCCGAGGGGACCCATGCATT
GCATCTCAATTAGTCAGCAACCAGGTGTGGAAAGTCCCCAGGCTCCCCAGCAGGCAGAAGTATGCAAAGC
ATGCGTCTCAATTAGTCAGCAACCATAGTCCCGCCCCTAACTCCGCCCATCCCGCCCCTAACTCCGCCCA
GTTCCGCCCATTCTCCGCCCCATGGCTGACTAATTTTTTTTATTTATGCAGAGGCCGAGGCCGCCTCGGC
CTCTGAGCTATTCCAGAAGTAGTGAGGAGGCTTTTTTGGAGGCCTAGGCTTTTGCAAAAAGCTTTCTAGA
GGTACCACCGGAGCTTACCATGACCGAGTACAAGCCCACGGTGCGCCTCGCCACCCGCGACGACGTCCCC
AGGGCCGTACGCACCCTCGCCGCCGCGTTCGCCGACTACCCCGCCACGCGCCACACCGTCGATCCGGACC
GCCACATCGAGCGGGTCACCGAGCTGCAAGAACTCTTCCTCACGCGCGTCGGGCTCGACATCGGCAAGGT
GTGGGTCGCGGACGACGGCGCCGCCGTGGCGGTCTGGACCACGCCGGAGAGCGTCGAAGCGGGGGCGGTG
TTCGCCGAGATCGGCCCGCGCATGGCCGAGTTGAGCGGTTCCCGGCTGGCCGCGCAGCAACAGATGGAAG
GCCTCCTGGCGCCGCACCGGCCCAAGGAGCCCGCGTGGTTCCTGGCCACCGTCGGCGTCTCGCCCGACCA
CCAGGGCAAGGGTCTGGGCAGCGCCGTCGTGCTCCCCGGAGTGGAGGCGGCCGAGCGCGCCGGGGTGCCC
GCCTTCCTGGAGACCTCCGCGCCCCGCAACCTCCCCTTCTACGAGCGGCTCGGCTTCACCGTCACCGCCG
ACGTCGAGGTGCCCGAAGGACCGCGCACCTGGTGCATGACCCGCAAGCCCGGTGCCAGTTAACGAATTCT
AGATCTTGAGACAAATGGCAGTATTCATCCACAATTTTAAAAGAAAAGGGGGGATTGGGGGGTACAGTGC
AGGGGAAAGAATAGTAGACATAATAGCAACAGACATACAAACTAAAGAATTACAAAAACAAATTACAAAA
ATTCAAAATTTTCGGGTTTATTACAGGGACAGCAGAGATCCACTTTGGCGCC
Features (pLannotate 1.2.2; 34 found; start..end, strand, type, name):
     25..91      +  CDS            small t antigen (fragment): SV40 (simian virus 40) small t antigen
     98..1276    +  promoter       EF-1α promoter: strong constitutive promoter for human elongation factor EF-1α
   1297..1314    +  protein_bind   attB1 (fragment): mutant version of attB; core recombination site for the Gateway® BP reaction BP Clonase™
   1323..2834    +  CDS            API5: API5_PONAB - Experimental evidence at transcript level: Swiss-Prot protein existence level 2. Antiapoptotic factor that may have a role in protein assembly. Negatively regulates ACIN1. By binding to ACIN1, it suppresses ACIN1 cleavage from CASP3 and ACIN1-mediated DNA fragmentation. Also known to efficiently suppress E2F1-induced apoptosis (By similarity). From Pongo abelii (Sumatran orangutan) (Pongo pygmaeus abelii).
   2842..2859    -  protein_bind   attB2 (fragment): mutant version of attB; core recombination site for the Gateway® BP reaction BP Clonase™
   2868..2909    +  CDS            V5 tag: epitope tag from simian virus 5
   2925..2978    +  promoter       U6 promoter (fragment): RNA polymerase III promoter for human U6 snRNA
   3020..3608    +  misc_feature   WPRE: woodchuck hepatitis virus posttranscriptional regulatory element
   3659..3678    +  misc_feature   cPPT/CTS (fragment): central polypurine tract and central termination sequence of HIV-1
   3680..3913    +  LTR            3' LTR (ΔU3): self-inactivating 3' long terminal repeat (LTR) from HIV-1
   3991..4112    +  polyA_signal   SV40 poly(A) signal: SV40 polyadenylation signal
   4152..4287    +  rep_origin     SV40 ori: SV40 origin of replication
   4308..4326    -  promoter       T7 promoter: promoter for bacteriophage T7 RNA polymerase
   4334..4489    +  CDS            lacZα (fragment): LacZα fragment of β-galactosidase; lacZ fragment
   4494..4922    +  rep_origin     f1 ori (sequence partly withheld): f1 bacteriophage origin of replication; arrow indicates direction of (+) strand synthesis
   4975..5079    +  promoter       AmpR promoter: bla
   5080..5940    +  CDS            AmpR: β-lactamase; bla; confers resistance to ampicillin, carbenicillin, and related antibiotics
   6111..6699    +  rep_origin     ori: high-copy-number ColE1/pMB1/pBR322/pUC origin of replication
   6882..6974    +  CDS            lacI (fragment): lac repressor; lacI; The lac repressor binds to the lac operator to inhibit transcription in E. coli. This inhibition can be relieved by adding lactose or isopropyl-β-D-thiogalactopyranoside (IPTG).
   6987..7008    +  protein_bind   CAP binding site: CAP binding activates transcription in the presence of cAMP. E. coli catabolite activator protein
   7023..7053    +  promoter       lac promoter: promoter for the E. coli lac operon
   7061..7077    +  protein_bind   lac operator: The lac repressor binds to the lac operator to inhibit transcription in E. coli. This inhibition can be relieved by adding lactose or isopropyl-β-D-thiogalactopyranoside (IPTG). lac repressor encoded by lacI
   7122..7140    +  promoter       T3 promoter: promoter for bacteriophage T3 RNA polymerase
   7168..7394    +  promoter       RSV promoter: Rous sarcoma virus enhancer/promoter
   7395..7575    +  LTR            5' LTR (truncated): truncated 5' long terminal repeat (LTR) from HIV-1
   7622..7747    +  misc_feature   HIV-1 Ψ: packaging signal of human immunodeficiency virus type 1
   7731..8094    +  CDS            HIV-1 gag (fragment): gag protein from human immunodeficiency virus 1; gag
   8240..8473    +  misc_feature   RRE: The Rev response element (RRE) of HIV-1 allows for Rev-dependent mRNA export from the nucleus to the cytoplasm.
   8850..8876    +  CDS            Rev (fragment): human immunodeficiency virus 1 (HIV-1) Rev protein; rev; enhances nuclear export of unspliced and incompletely spliced viral mRNAs
   8883..8906    +  promoter       SV40 promoter (fragment): SV40 early promoter
   8907..8978    +  promoter       SV40 promoter (fragment): SV40 enhancer and early promoter
   9002..9137    +  rep_origin     SV40 ori: SV40 origin of replication
   9183..9779    +  CDS            PuroR (fragment): puromycin N-acetyltransferase; pac from Streptomyces; confers resistance to puromycin
   9828..9945    +  misc_feature   cPPT/CTS: central polypurine tract and central termination sequence of HIV-1
