[The description below was written by a language model from this plasmid's Addgene catalogue record and pLannotate feature annotations shown in this document.]
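Description:
API5_pLX307 is a third-generation-style, self-inactivating HIV-1 lentiviral vector for expressing human API5 (also known as AAC-11), an antiapoptotic factor, in mammalian cells. It is built on the pLX307 Gateway destination backbone. It is maintained in E. coli through a high-copy ColE1/pUC-type origin with ampicillin selection from the bla gene. An f1 origin and remnants of a lac/lacZα cloning region, with T7 and T3 promoters, also sit in the bacterial portion.

The viral genome is transcribed from a hybrid RSV promoter/truncated 5' LTR. It carries the Ψ packaging signal with a gag fragment, the RRE for Rev-dependent nuclear export, a cPPT/CTS that aids nuclear import, a WPRE to enhance transcript expression, and a ΔU3 3' LTR that inactivates LTR promoter activity after integration, followed by an SV40 poly(A) signal. Within this unit there are two cassettes. An SV40 early promoter drives puromycin N-acetyltransferase for selecting transduced cells. The EF-1α promoter (recorded in the catalogue as "E1Fa") drives the API5 open reading frame. The ORF is flanked by attB1 and attB2 sites left by Gateway recombination and is followed by a backbone-encoded V5 epitope, giving a C-terminally V5-tagged protein that can be detected with anti-V5 antibodies. The automated annotation matched the coding sequence to the orangutan API5 entry, but the catalogue lists the insert as human. Short hits such as the U6 promoter, small t antigen and lacI fragments appear to be backbone remnants rather than functional elements.

The recorded purpose is lentiviral expression of API5. The associated publication concerns interrogation of candidate genes in β-catenin-active cancers, which is consistent with use for stable ectopic expression in cultured cells.
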