Addgene plasmid #98315: API5_pLX307
Purpose: Lentiviral expression of API5
Depositing lab: William Hahn & Sefi Rosenbluh. Depositing organization: Monash University. Publication: Genetic and Proteomic Interrogation of Lower Confidence Candidate Genes Reveals Signaling Networks in beta-Catenin-Active Cancers. Rosenbluh J, Mercer J, Shrestha Y, Oliver R, Tamayo P, Doench JG, Tirosh I, Piccioni F, Hartenian E, Horn H, Fagbami L, Root DE, Jaffe J, Lage K, Boehm JS, Hahn WC. Cell Syst. 2016 Sep 28;3(3):302-316.e4. doi: 10.1016/j.cels.2016.09.001. PubMed 27684187.
Backbone
  Vector backbone: pLX307
  Backbone manufacturer: David Root (Addgene plasmid # 41392)
  Vector type: Mammalian Expression, Lentiviral
  Selectable markers: Puromycin
Growth in bacteria
  Bacterial resistance: Ampicillin, 100 μg/mL
  Growth temperature: 37°C
  Growth strain: NEB Stable
  Copy number: High Copy
Gene/Insert
  Gene/Insert name: API5
  Species: H. sapiens (human)
  Entrez Gene: API5 (a.k.a. AAC-11, AAC11)
  Promoter: E1Fa
  Tag / fusion protein: V5 (C terminal on backbone)
  Cloning method: Gateway Cloning
  Sequencing primers: 5′ TTCTTCCATTTCAGGTGTCGTGAG; 3′ GTGGATACGCTGCTTTAATGCCTT
Terms and licenses: Academic/Nonprofit Terms; Industry Terms: Not Available to Industry
How to cite: API5_pLX307 was a gift from William Hahn & Sefi Rosenbluh (Addgene plasmid # 98315 ; http://n2t.net/addgene:98315 ; RRID:Addgene_98315)
